>Addgene plasmid #204505 | pHIT346 | addgene full sequence | sequence record 403953 | Addgene NGS Result
GCGCCCAATACGCAAACCGCCTCTCCCCGCGCGTTGGCCGATTCATTAATGCAGCTGTAATACGACTCAC
TATAGGGTCGACTTGAAGGCGCGTCTCTGCGCCTAACACCAACCTACAGCAGACAGCGAGCGAGGTCTAC
GATCGGCAACCCCCCTCTCCACACAACACACAGCCAGCCAGTAGCACTGACGAAGGGGTAGAGGCCTAGT
CGGGTGGTGGGGGGTTTGTAACTGACATGGCACTTGTCCATAGACGCTTACGACCATATCACGTTGAATG
CACGCCATCCCGTCCGATCTGGCAAGTTAAGCAACGTTGAGTCCAGTTAGTACTTGGATCGGAGACGGCC
TGGGAATCCTGGATGTTGTAAGCTTTTTGCATTTTTTTTTTAGAATGACTAAAAAAATTTGTTTTTGTTG
CAACATCATATGAATTAGAAACGATTTTAAAATAATTTTCAAAAAATTTTTCCCCAGCCAAAATGACACT
TCTGGAGAGTCGTATTTTCGAGGGTAATTAAGAGACTGCTATTTTTTTTAGGTGTGTGATGTGTTGGACT
TTATTGCGTGTACCTAATGAGTGAATATTGATTATACTGGATGTGTCGGGTCGATTTTTGGAACATGAAA
AATTTAGGTTCTTTTGAAAATTTTTGAGAACAATTGCATTTTTCAGTTGAGGAGCGCACGGCACCCATAC
ATGAGAATCTATAATTTTTTTGCATCACATAGACTATTTCCATATATGTATGTACCAGTAGCAAGAATGA
AAAGCACTTTTGAAGAGTGTAGATGAGCTGGAGGGCAACATCATATTTAGATCGGGGATCCCGTCCCCCA
ATCAATATCATCACCTTCCCACATCTCCACATATTTTCGAATGGACCGTTCTCCAACATGGATGAACCGA
TTTTCGAATTCAGACGTCAGGTGGCACTTTTCGGGGAAATGTGCGCGGAACCCCTATTTGTTTATTTTTC
TAAATACATTCAAATATGTATCCGCTCATGAGACAATAACCCTGATAAATGCTTCAATAATATTGAAAAA
GGAAGAGTATGAGTATTCAACATTTCCGTGTCGCCCTTATTCCCTTTTTTGCGGCATTTTGCCTTCCTGT
TTTTGCTCACCCAGAAACGCTGGTGAAAGTAAAAGATGCTGAAGATCAGTTGGGTGCACGAGTGGGTTAC
ATCGAACTGGATCTCAACAGCGGTAAGATCCTTGAGAGTTTTCGCCCCGAAGAACGTTTTCCAATGATGA
GCACTTTTAAAGTTCTGCTATGTGGCGCGGTATTATCCCGTATTGACGCCGGGCAAGAGCAACTCGGTCG
CCGCATACACTATTCTCAGAATGACTTGGTTGAGTACTCACCAGTCACAGAAAAGCATCTTACGGATGGC
ATGACAGTAAGAGAATTATGCAGTGCTGCCATAACCATGAGTGATAACACTGCGGCCAACTTACTTCTGA
CAACGATCGGAGGACCGAAGGAGCTAACCGCTTTTTTGCACAACATGGGGGATCATGTAACTCGCCTTGA
TCGTTGGGAACCGGAGCTGAATGAAGCCATACCAAACGACGAGCGTGACACCACGATGCCTGTAGCAATG
GCAACAACGTTGCGCAAACTATTAACTGGCGAACTACTTACTCTAGCTTCCCGGCAACAATTAATAGACT
GGATGGAGGCGGATAAAGTTGCAGGACCACTTCTGCGCTCGGCCCTTCCGGCTGGCTGGTTTATTGCTGA
TAAATCTGGAGCCGGTGAGCGTGGGTCTCGCGGTATCATTGCAGCACTGGGGCCAGATGGTAAGCCCTCC
CGTATCGTAGTTATCTACACGACGGGGAGTCAGGCAACTATGGATGAACGAAATAGACAGATCGCTGAGA
TAGGTGCCTCACTGATTAAGCATTGGTAACTGTCAGACCAAGTTTACTCATATATACTTTAGATTGATTT
AAAACTTCATTTTTAATTTAAAAGGATCTAGGTGAAGATCCTTTTTGATAATCTCATGACCAAAATCCCT
TAACGTGAGTTTTCGTTCCACTGAGCGTCAGACCCCGTAGAAAAGATCAAAGGATCTTCTTGAGATCCTT
TTTTTCTGCGCGTAATCTGCTGCTTGCAAACAAAAAAACCACCGCTACCAGCGGTGGTTTGTTTGCCGGA
TCAAGAGCTACCAACTCTTTTTCCGAAGGTAACTGGCTTCAGCAGAGCGCAGATACCAAATACTGTTCTT
CTAGTGTAGCCGTAGTTAGGCCACCACTTCAAGAACTCTGTAGCACCGCCTACATACCTCGCTCTGCTAA
TCCTGTTACCAGTGGCTGCTGCCAGTGGCGATAAGTCGTGTCTTACCGGGTTGGACTCAAGACGATAGTT
ACCGGATAAGGCGCAGCGGTCGGGCTGAACGGGGGGTTCGTGCACACAGCCCAGCTTGGAGCGAACGACC
TACACCGAACTGAGATACCTACAGCGTGAGCTATGAGAAAGCGCCACGCTTCCCGAAGGGAGAAAGGCGG
ACAGGTATCCGGTAAGCGGCAGGGTCGGAACAGGAGAGCGCACGAGGGAGCTTCCAGGGGGAAACGCCTG
GTATCTTTATAGTCCTGTCGGGTTTCGCCACCTCTGACTTGAGCGTCGATTTTTGTGATGCTCGTCAGGG
GGGCGGAGCCTATGGAAAAACGCCAGCAACGCGGCCTTTTTACGGTTCCTGGCCTTTTGCTGGCCTTTTG
CTCACATGTTCTTTCCTGCGTTATCCCCTGATTCTGTGGATAACCGTATTACCGCCTTTGAGTGAGCTGA
TACCGCTCGCCGCAGCCGAACGACCGAGCGCAGCGAGTCAGTGAGCGAGGAAGCGGAAGA
Features (pLannotate 1.2.2; 6 found; start..end, strand, type, name):
      1..57      +  CDS            lacI (fragment): lac repressor; lacI; The lac repressor binds to the lac operator to inhibit transcription in E. coli. This inhibition can be relieved by adding lactose or isopropyl-β-D-thiogalactopyranoside (IPTG).
     58..76      +  promoter       T7 promoter: promoter for bacteriophage T7 RNA polymerase
    255..373     +  ncRNA          5S rRNA: Accession: RF00001 - 5S ribosomal RNA
    954..1058    +  promoter       AmpR promoter: bla
   1059..1919    +  CDS            AmpR: β-lactamase; bla; confers resistance to ampicillin, carbenicillin, and related antibiotics
   2090..2678    +  rep_origin     ori: high-copy-number ColE1/pMB1/pBR322/pUC origin of replication
