[The description below was written by a language model from this plasmid's Addgene catalogue record and pLannotate feature annotations shown in this document.]
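Description:
pHIT346 is a small (about 2.9 kb) high-copy bacterial cloning plasmid, listed as built on a pUC19 backbone, that carries a segment of the Caenorhabditis elegans 5S ribosomal DNA. It is propagated in E. coli through the ColE1/pUC-type origin of replication and selected with ampicillin through the β-lactamase gene (AmpR) driven by its own bla promoter. No eukaryotic expression, selection or delivery elements are annotated, consistent with a plasmid that serves simply as a source of cloned DNA rather than as an expression vector.

The insert was cloned by restriction enzymes between SalI and EcoRI sites; the record does not say whether those sites survive. In the full sequence, a 5S rRNA element of roughly 120 nt is recognised by homology to the 5S ribosomal RNA family. It lies in the same orientation as, and a short distance downstream of, a bacteriophage T7 promoter. Unannotated sequence lies on both sides of the 5S rRNA element and is probably other rDNA repeat sequence, although the record does not define it. The T7 promoter could in principle support in vitro transcription across the insert, but the record does not say how probes are generated. A short lacI fragment immediately upstream of the T7 promoter appears to be a vector remnant with no functional role.

The stated purpose is to provide 5S rDNA as a probe for chromosome fluorescence in situ hybridisation (FISH) in nematodes, where it marks the 5S rDNA locus. It was deposited with a study of meiotic homologous pairing and silencing of unpaired chromosomes. The depositor's own sequence came from partial sequencing only, so the repository's full sequence is the reference.
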