Addgene plasmid #204505: pHIT346
Purpose: 5S rDNA used as a probe for chromosome FISH in nematode
Depositing lab: Yuji Kohara. Depositing organization: National Institute of Genetics. Publication: A small RNA system ensures accurate homologous pairing and unpaired silencing of meiotic chromosomes. Tabara H, Mitani S, Mochizuki M, Kohara Y, Nagata K. EMBO J. 2023 Jun 1;42(11):e105002. doi: 10.15252/embj.2020105002. Epub 2023 Apr 20. PubMed 37078421.
Backbone
  Vector backbone: pUC19
  Vector type: Other
Growth in bacteria
  Bacterial resistance: Ampicillin, 100 μg/mL
  Growth temperature: 37°C
  Growth strain: DH5alpha
  Copy number: High Copy
Gene/Insert
  Gene/Insert name: 5S rDNA (C. elegans)
  Species: C. elegans (nematode)
  Promoter: T7
  Cloning method: Restriction Enzyme; 5′ cloning site SalI (unknown if destroyed); 3′ cloning site EcoRI (unknown if destroyed)
  Sequencing primers: 5′ T7 [Addgene]; 3′ Amp-R [Addgene]
Terms and licenses: Academic/Nonprofit Terms; Industry Terms: Not Available to Industry
Depositor comments: The sequence information provided by the depositor was based on partial sequencing. Please refer to the sequence information from Addgene
How to cite: pHIT346 was a gift from Yuji Kohara (Addgene plasmid # 204505 ; http://n2t.net/addgene:204505 ; RRID:Addgene_204505)
